>Addgene plasmid #176441 | pVRC8400-SARS-CoV-2-RBD-K417T-E484K-N501Y-AVI | addgene full sequence | sequence record 347382 | Addgene NGS Result
TCGCGCGTTTCGGTGATGACGGTGAAAACCTCTGACACATGCAGCTCCCGGAGACGGTCACAGCTTGTCT
GTAAGCGGATGCCGGGAGCAGACAAGCCCGTCAGGGCGCGTCAGCGGGTGTTGGCGGGTGTCGGGGCTGG
CTTAACTATGCGGCATCAGAGCAGATTGTACTGAGAGTGCACCATATGCGGTGTGAAATACCGCACAGAT
GCGTAAGGAGAAAATACCGCATCAGATTGGCTATTGGCCATTGCATACGTTGTATCCATATCATAATATG
TACATTTATATTGGCTCATGTCCAACATTACCGCCATGTTGACATTGATTATTGACTAGTTATTAATAGT
AATCAATTACGGGGTCATTAGTTCATAGCCCATATATGGAGTTCCGCGTTACATAACTTACGGTAAATGG
CCCGCCTGGCTGACCGCCCAACGACCCCCGCCCATTGACGTCAATAATGACGTATGTTCCCATAGTAACG
CCAATAGGGACTTTCCATTGACGTCAATGGGTGGAGTATTTACGGTAAACTGCCCACTTGGCAGTACATC
AAGTGTATCATATGCCAAGTACGCCCCCTATTGACGTCAATGACGGTAAATGGCCCGCCTGGCATTATGC
CCAGTACATGACCTTATGGGACTTTCCTACTTGGCAGTACATCTACGTATTAGTCATCGCTATTACCATG
GTGATGCGGTTTTGGCAGTACATCAATGGGCGTGGATAGCGGTTTGACTCACGGGGATTTCCAAGTCTCC
ACCCCATTGACGTCAATGGGAGTTTGTTTTGGCACCAAAATCAACGGGACTTTCCAAAATGTCGTAACAA
CTCCGCCCCATTGACGCAAATGGGCGGTAGGCGTGTACGGTGGGAGGTCTATATAAGCAGAGCTCGTTTA
GTGAACCGTCAGATCGCCTGGAGACGCCATCCACGCTGTTTTGACCTCCATAGAAGACACCGGGACCGAT
CCAGCCTCCATCGGCTCGCATCTCTCCTTCACGCGCCCGCCGCCCTACCTGAGGCCGCCATCCACGCCGG
TTGAGTCGCGTTCTGCCGCCTCCCGCCTGTGGTGCCTCCTGAACTGCGTCCGCCGTCTAGGTAAGTTTAA
AGCTCAGGTCGAGACCGGGCCTTTGTCCGGCGCTCCCTTGGAGCCTACCTAGACTCAGCCGGCTCTCCAC
GCTTTGCCTGACCCTGCTTGCTCAACTCTAGTTAACGGTGGAGGGCAGTGTAGTCTGAGCAGTACTCGTT
GCTGCCGCGCGCGCCACCAGACATAATAGCTGACAGACTAACAGACTGTTCCTTTCCATGGGTCTTTTCT
GCAGTCACCGTCGTCGACACGTGTGATCAGATATCGCGGCCGCTCTAGACCACCATGGGATGGTCATGTA
TCATCCTTTTTCTAGTAGCAACTGCAACCGGTGTACATTCCGCACCAGAGCTGCTGGGAGGACCTAGCGT
GTTCCTGTTTCCCCCTAAGCCTAAGGACACCCTGATGATCAGCCGGACCCCAGAGGTGACATGCGTGGTG
GTGGACGTGTCCCACGAGGACCCCGAGGTGAAGTTCAACTGGTACGTGGATGGCGTGGAGGTGCACAATG
CCAAGACCAAGCCAAGGGAGGAGCAGTACAACTCTACCTATCGCGTGGTGAGCGTGCTGACAGTGCTGCA
CCAGGACTGGCTGAACGGCAAGGAGTACAAGTGTAAGGTGTCTAATAAGGCCCTGCCTGCCCCAATCGAG
AAGACCATCAGCAAGGCAAAGGGACAGCCAAGGGAGCCTCAGGTGTATACCCTGCCACCCAGCCGCGACG
AGCTGACAAAGAACCAGGTGTCCCTGTACTGCCTGGTGAAGGGCTTCTATCCTTCCGATATCGCCGTGGA
GTGGGAGTCTAATGGCCAGCCAGAGAACAATTACAAGACCACACCTCCAGTGCTGGACTCCGATGGCTCT
TTCTTTCTGTATTCCAAGCTGACCGTGGATAAGAGCCGGTGGCAGCAGGGCAACGTGTTTAGCTGTTCCG
TGATGCACGAGGCCCTGCACAATCACTACACACAGAAGTCTCTGAGCCTGTCCCCCGGCAAGGGAGGAGG
AGGCAGCGGCGGAGGAGGCTCCGGAGGCGGCGGCTCTGGCGGCGGCGGCAGCGCCCCTGAACTGCTGGGA
GGACCAAGCGTGTTCCTGTTTCCACCTAAGCCCAAAGATACCCTGATGATCTCCAGGACCCCTGAAGTCA
CCTGCGTGGTCGTGGACGTGTCTCATGAGGACCCCGAAGTCAAGTTCAACTGGTACGTGGACGGAGTCGA
AGTCCATAACGCCAAGACCAAGCCTAGAGAAGAGCAGTACAACTCCACCTATAGAGTGGTGTCTGTGCTG
ACAGTGCTGCATCAGGATTGGCTGAATGGCAAGGAATATAAGTGTAAGGTGAGCAATAAGGCCCTGCCCG
CCCCTATCGAGAAGACCATCTCTAAAGCCAAAGGACAGCCAAGGGAGCCACAGGTGTATACACTGCCACC
CAGCCGGGACGAGCTGACCAAGAACCAGGTGAGCCTGACATGTCTGGTCAAGGGCTTCTACCCCAGTGAC
ATTGCTGTGGAGTGGGAGTCCAATGGCCAGCCTGAGAACAATTATAAAACTACCCCACCAGTGCTGGACA
GCGATGGCTCCTTCTTTCTGACCAGCAAGCTGACAGTGGATAAGTCCCGCTGGCAGCAGGGAAACGTGTT
TTCTTGTAGCGTGATGCATGAGGCCCTGCATAACCACTACACCCAGAAGTCCCTGTCTCTGAGCCCAGGC
AAGGGAGGCAGCGGAGGCGGAGGCAGCGGAGGCCTGGAGGTGCTGTTTCAGGGCCCTCCAAACATTACCA
ACCTCTGCCCCTTCGGCGAGGTGTTTAACGCCACAAGATTTGCCTCCGTTTACGCCTGGAATAGAAAGAG
AATCAGCAATTGTGTGGCCGACTACTCCGTGCTGTATAACAGCGCCTCTTTCAGCACCTTCAAGTGCTAC
GGCGTTTCCCCAACAAAGCTGAATGACCTGTGCTTCACCAACGTGTACGCCGACTCCTTCGTAATTAGAG
GCGATGAGGTGCGGCAGATCGCACCAGGCCAGACCGGTACCATCGCTGACTACAACTATAAGCTGCCTGA
TGATTTTACAGGCTGCGTGATCGCCTGGAACTCTAACAACCTGGATAGCAAGGTGGGCGGCAACTACAAC
TACCTGTACCGGCTGTTTCGCAAGTCTAACCTGAAACCTTTCGAGAGAGACATCTCCACAGAGATCTACC
AGGCCGGTTCTACACCTTGTAACGGGGTGAAAGGCTTCAACTGTTACTTCCCTCTGCAAAGCTACGGCTT
CCAGCCTACCTACGGAGTCGGCTACCAGCCATACCGGGTGGTCGTGCTGTCCTTCGAGTTACTCCACGCC
CCCGCCACCGTCTGCGGTGGAGGAGGCCTGGTGCCACAGCAGAGCGGAGGCCTGAACGACATCTTCGAGG
CCCAGAAGATCGAGTGGCACGAGGGCTGATGAGGATCCAGATCTGCTGTGCCTTCTAGTTGCCAGCCATC
TGTTGTTTGCCCCTCCCCCGTGCCTTCCTTGACCCTGGAAGGTGCCACTCCCACTGTCCTTTCCTAATAA
AATGAGGAAATTGCATCGCATTGTCTGAGTAGGTGTCATTCTATTCTGGGGGGTGGGGTGGGGCAGGACA
GCAAGGGGGAGGATTGGGAAGACAATAGCAGGCATGCTGGGGATGCGGTGGGCTCTATGGGTACCCAGGT
GCTGAAGAATTGACCCGGTTCCTCCTGGGCCAGAAAGAAGCAGGCACATCCCCTTCTCTGTGACACACCC
TGTCCACGCCCCTGGTTCTTAGTTCCAGCCCCACTCATAGGACACTCATAGCTCAGGAGGGCTCCGCCTT
CAATCCCACCCGCTAAAGTACTTGGAGCGGTCTCTCCCTCCCTCATCAGCCCACCAAACCAAACCTAGCC
TCCAAGAGTGGGAAGAAATTAAAGCAAGATAGGCTATTAAGTGCAGAGGGAGAGAAAATGCCTCCAACAT
GTGAGGAAGTAATGAGAGAAATCATAGAATTTTAAGGCCATGATTTAAGGCCATCATGGCCTTAATCTTC
CGCTTCCTCGCTCACTGACTCGCTGCGCTCGGTCGTTCGGCTGCGGCGAGCGGTATCAGCTCACTCAAAG
GCGGTAATACGGTTATCCACAGAATCAGGGGATAACGCAGGAAAGAACATGTGAGCAAAAGGCCAGCAAA
AGGCCAGGAACCGTAAAAAGGCCGCGTTGCTGGCGTTTTTCCATAGGCTCCGCCCCCCTGACGAGCATCA
CAAAAATCGACGCTCAAGTCAGAGGTGGCGAAACCCGACAGGACTATAAAGATACCAGGCGTTTCCCCCT
GGAAGCTCCCTCGTGCGCTCTCCTGTTCCGACCCTGCCGCTTACCGGATACCTGTCCGCCTTTCTCCCTT
CGGGAAGCGTGGCGCTTTCTCATAGCTCACGCTGTAGGTATCTCAGTTCGGTGTAGGTCGTTCGCTCCAA
GCTGGGCTGTGTGCACGAACCCCCCGTTCAGCCCGACCGCTGCGCCTTATCCGGTAACTATCGTCTTGAG
TCCAACCCGGTAAGACACGACTTATCGCCACTGGCAGCAGCCACTGGTAACAGGATTAGCAGAGCGAGGT
ATGTAGGCGGTGCTACAGAGTTCTTGAAGTGGTGGCCTAACTACGGCTACACTAGAAGAACAGTATTTGG
TATCTGCGCTCTGCTGAAGCCAGTTACCTTCGGAAAAAGAGTTGGTAGCTCTTGATCCGGCAAACAAACC
ACCGCTGGTAGCGGTGGTTTTTTTGTTTGCAAGCAGCAGATTACGCGCAGAAAAAAAGGATCTCAAGAAG
ATCCTTTGATCTTTTCTACGGGGTCTGACGCTCAGTGGAACGAAAACTCACGTTAAGGGATTTTGGTCAT
GAGATTATCAAAAAGGATCTTCACCTAGATCCTTTTAAATTAAAAATGAAGTTTTAAATCAATCTAAAGT
ATATATGAGTAAACTTGGTCTGACAGTTACCAATGCTTAATCAGTGAGGCACCTATCTCAGCGATCTGTC
TATTTCGTTCATCCATAGTTGCCTGACTCGGGGGGGGGGGGCGCTGAGGTCTGCCTCGTGAAGAAGGTGT
TGCTGACTCATACCAGGCCTGAATCGCCCCATCATCCAGCCAGAAAGTGAGGGAGCCACGGTTGATGAGA
GCTTTGTTGTAGGTGGACCAGTTGGTGATTTTGAACTTTTGCTTTGCCACGGAACGGTCTGCGTTGTCGG
GAAGATGCGTGATCTGATCCTTCAACTCAGCAAAAGTTCGATTTATTCAACAAAGCCGCCGTCCCGTCAA
GTCAGCGTAATGCTCTGCCAGTGTTACAACCAATTAACCAATTCTGATTAGAAAAACTCATCGAGCATCA
AATGAAACTGCAATTTATTCATATCAGGATTATCAATACCATATTTTTGAAAAAGCCGTTTCTGTAATGA
AGGAGAAAACTCACCGAGGCAGTTCCATAGGATGGCAAGATCCTGGTATCGGTCTGCGATTCCGACTCGT
CCAACATCAATACAACCTATTAATTTCCCCTCGTCAAAAATAAGGTTATCAAGTGAGAAATCACCATGAG
TGACGACTGAATCCGGTGAGAATGGCAAAAGCTTATGCATTTCTTTCCAGACTTGTTCAACAGGCCAGCC
ATTACGCTCGTCATCAAAATCACTCGCATCAACCAAACCGTTATTCATTCGTGATTGCGCCTGAGCGAGA
CGAAATACGCGATCGCTGTTAAAAGGACAATTACAAACAGGAATCGAATGCAACCGGCGCAGGAACACTG
CCAGCGCATCAACAATATTTTCACCTGAATCAGGATATTCTTCTAATACCTGGAATGCTGTTTTCCCGGG
GATCGCAGTGGTGAGTAACCATGCATCATCAGGAGTACGGATAAAATGCTTGATGGTCGGAAGAGGCATA
AATTCCGTCAGCCAGTTTAGTCTGACCATCTCATCTGTAACATCATTGGCAACGCTACCTTTGCCATGTT
TCAGAAACAACTCTGGCGCATCGGGCTTCCCATACAATCGATAGATTGTCGCACCTGATTGCCCGACATT
ATCGCGAGCCCATTTATACCCATATAAATCAGCATCCATGTTGGAATTTAATCGCGGCCTCGAGCAAGAC
GTTTCCCGTTGAATATGGCTCATAACACCCCTTGTATTACTGTTTATGTAAGCAGACAGTTTTATTGTTC
ATGATGATATATTTTTATCTTGTGCAATGTAACATCAGAGATTTTGAGACACAACGTGGCTTTCCCCCCC
CCCCCATTATTGAAGCATTTATCAGGGTTATTGTCTCATGAGCGGATACATATTTGAATGTATTTAGAAA
AATAAACAAATAGGGGTTCCGCGCACATTTCCCCGAAAAGTGCCACCTGACGTCTAAGAAACCATTATTA
TCATGACATTAACCTATAAAAATAGGCGTATCACGAGGCCCTTTCGTC
Features (pLannotate 1.2.2; 15 found; start..end, strand, type, name):
    137..235     +  misc_feature   bom (fragment): basis of mobility region from pBR322
    321..700     +  enhancer       CMV enhancer: human cytomegalovirus immediate early enhancer
    701..904     +  promoter       CMV promoter: human cytomegalovirus (CMV) immediate early promoter
    993..1220    +  LTR            5' LTR (truncated) (fragment): truncated 5' long terminal repeat (LTR) from human T-cell leukemia virus (HTLV) type 1
   1224..1334    +  intron         CMV intron (fragment): modified intron A from human cytomegalovirus
   1385..1453    +  CDS            Ighv1-61 (fragment): HVM05_MOUSE - Also known as Igh-VJ558. Experimental evidence at protein level: Swiss-Prot protein existence level 1. From Mus musculus (Mouse).
   1787..2803    +  CDS            IGHG1: IGHG1_HUMAN - Experimental evidence at protein level: Swiss-Prot protein existence level 1. Constant region of immunoglobulin heavy chains. Immunoglobulins, also known as antibodies, are membrane-bound or secreted glycoproteins produced by B lymphocytes. In the recognition phase of humoral immunity, the membrane-bound immunoglobulins serve as receptors which, upon binding of a specific antigen, trigger the clonal expansion and differentiation of B lymphocytes into immunoglobulins- secreting plasma cells. Secreted immunoglobulins mediate the effector phase of humoral immunity, which results in
   2858..3484    +  CDS            S (fragment): SPIKE_SARS2 - Experimental evidence at protein level: Swiss-Prot protein existence level 1. [Spike glycoprotein]: May down-regulate host tetherin (BST2) by lysosomal degradation, thereby counteracting its antiviral activity. From Severe acute respiratory syndrome coronavirus 2 (2019-nCoV) (SARS-CoV-2).
   3546..3770    +  polyA_signal   bGH poly(A) signal: bovine growth hormone polyadenylation signal
   4308..4896    -  rep_origin     ori: high-copy-number ColE1/pMB1/pBR322/pUC origin of replication
   5068..5139    -  CDS            bla(M) (fragment): β-lactamase lacking the signal sequence; bla(M); allows cytosolic expression of β-lactamase
   5151..5297    -  CDS            TRA2_ECOLX (fragment): Protein predicted: Swiss-Prot protein existence level 4. Required for transposition of transposon Tn903. From Escherichia coli.
   5438..6253    -  CDS            KanR: aminoglycoside phosphotransferase; aph(3')-Ia; confers resistance to kanamycin in bacteria or G418 (Geneticin®) in eukaryotes
   6376..6463    -  promoter       AmpR promoter (fragment): bla
   6558..35      +  CDS            rop (fragment) (across the origin): Rop protein, which maintains plasmids at low copy number; rop
