[The description below was written by a language model from this plasmid's Addgene catalogue record and pLannotate feature annotations shown in this document.]
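Description:
pVRC8400-SARS-CoV-2-RBD-K417T-E484K-N501Y-AVI is a 6,558 nt mammalian expression plasmid built on the pVRC8400 backbone and designed to produce a secreted, tagged form of the SARS-CoV-2 spike receptor-binding domain (RBD). It is propagated in E. coli through a high-copy ColE1/pUC-type origin and selected with kanamycin via an aph(3')-Ia KanR gene. The annotation also picks up short remnants of bom, rop, β-lactamase and a Tn903 transposase, which appear to be non-functional backbone fragments rather than working elements.

Expression is driven by the human CMV immediate-early enhancer and promoter, followed by a truncated HTLV-1 5' LTR fragment and a modified CMV intron A fragment, a leader arrangement generally used to boost transcript levels and processing. The bovine growth hormone polyadenylation signal terminates the transcript. The open reading frame begins with a short segment matching a mouse immunoglobulin heavy-chain variable gene, most likely serving as a secretion signal, although the record does not say so explicitly. Next comes human IgG1 constant-region sequence corresponding to the single-chain Fc (scFc), then an HRV3C protease cleavage site, a spike fragment spanning the RBD with the K417T, E484K and N501Y substitutions, and a C-terminal AVI tag.

This layout lets the fusion protein be captured from culture supernatant through its Fc portion, after which HRV3C cleavage can release the RBD. The AVI tag is a substrate for site-specific biotinylation by BirA. According to the associated publication title, the construct belongs to a set of molecular probes of the spike ectodomain and its subdomains for SARS-CoV-2 variants.
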