Addgene plasmid #176441: pVRC8400-SARS-CoV-2-RBD-K417T-E484K-N501Y-AVI
Purpose: Expresses SARS-CoV-2 RBD domain containing K417T-E484K-N501Y mutations with single chain Fc, HRV3C protease cleavage site, and AVI tag
Depositing lab: Peter Kwong. Depositing organization: National Institute of Allergy and Infectious Diseases (NIAID). Publication: Molecular probes of spike ectodomain and its subdomains for SARS-CoV-2 variants, Alpha through Omicron. Teng IT, Nazzari AF, Choe M, Liu T, Oliveira de Souza M, Petrova Y, Tsybovsky Y, Wang S, Zhang B, Artamonov M, Madan B, Huang A, Lopez Acevedo SN, Pan X, Ruckwardt TJ, DeKosky BJ, Mascola JR, Misasi J, Sullivan NJ, Zhou T, Kwong PD. PLoS One. 2022 May 24;17(5):e0268767. doi: 10.1371/journal.pone.0268767. eCollection 2022. PubMed 35609088.
Backbone
  Vector backbone: pVRC8400
  Vector type: Mammalian Expression
Growth in bacteria
  Bacterial resistance: Kanamycin, 50 μg/mL
  Growth temperature: 37°C
  Growth strain: DH5alpha
  Copy number: Unknown
Gene/Insert
  Gene/Insert name: SARS-CoV-2-RBD-K417T-E484K-N501Y
  Mutation: K417T, E484K, N501Y
  Entrez Gene: S (a.k.a. GU280_gp02, spike glycoprotein)
  Tag / fusion protein: scFc (N terminal on insert); HRV3C (N terminal on insert); AVI (C terminal on insert)
Terms and licenses: Academic/Nonprofit Terms; Industry Terms: Not Available to Industry
How to cite: pVRC8400-SARS-CoV-2-RBD-K417T-E484K-N501Y-AVI was a gift from Peter Kwong (Addgene plasmid # 176441 ; http://n2t.net/addgene:176441 ; RRID:Addgene_176441)
